Addgene plasmid #172984: pLV_dCas9-ZIM3-KRAB_sgTAOK2i_#2
Purpose: CRISPRi for TAOK2
Depositing lab: Michael Wehr. Depositing organization: Klinikum der Ludwig Maximilians-Universitaet Muenchen. Publication: Comprehensive split TEV based protein-protein interaction screening reveals TAOK2 as a key modulator of Hippo signalling to limit growth. Ma X, Mandausch FJ, Wu Y, Sahoo VK, Ma W, Leoni G, Hostiuc M, Wintgens JP, Qiu J, Kannaiyan N, Rossner MJ, Wehr MC. Cell Signal. 2024 Jan;113:110917. doi: 10.1016/j.cellsig.2023.110917. Epub 2023 Oct 7. PubMed 37813295.
Backbone
  Vector backbone: pLV
  Vector type: Lentiviral, CRISPR
  Selectable markers: Puromycin
Growth in bacteria
  Bacterial resistance: Ampicillin, 100 μg/mL
  Growth temperature: 37°C
  Growth strain: NEB Stable
  Copy number: High Copy
Gene/Insert
  Gene/Insert name: sgTAOK2i
  gRNA/shRNA sequence: GGGAGACCGGGACGAGACCG
  Species: H. sapiens (human)
  Entrez Gene: TAOK2 (a.k.a. MAP3K17, PSK, PSK1, PSK1-BETA, TAO1, TAO2, Tao2beta)
  Tag / fusion protein: 3xFLAG (N terminal on insert)
  Cloning method: Restriction Enzyme; 5′ cloning site BsmBI (unknown if destroyed); 3′ cloning site BsmBI (unknown if destroyed)
Terms and licenses: Academic/Nonprofit Terms; Industry Terms: Not Available to Industry
How to cite: pLV_dCas9-ZIM3-KRAB_sgTAOK2i_#2 was a gift from Michael Wehr (Addgene plasmid # 172984 ; http://n2t.net/addgene:172984 ; RRID:Addgene_172984)
