[The description below was written by a language model from this plasmid's Addgene catalogue record and pLannotate feature annotations shown in this document.]
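Description:
pLV_dCas9-ZIM3-KRAB_sgTAOK2i_#2 is an all-in-one lentiviral CRISPR interference vector of about 14.9 kb, built on a pLV backbone to silence the human kinase gene TAOK2 (also known as MAP3K17 or PSK). It is maintained in E. coli through a high-copy ColE1/pUC-type origin with ampicillin resistance. The backbone also carries an f1 origin and an SV40/EM7-driven bleomycin/Zeocin resistance cassette outside the viral region. The viral genome follows a third-generation-style layout. A CMV enhancer/promoter drives a truncated HIV-1 5' LTR, followed by the Ψ packaging signal, RRE and cPPT/CTS. WPRE and a second truncated LTR lie downstream, followed by a bGH polyadenylation signal.

The payload consists of two expression units. A human U6 (Pol III) promoter, oriented antisense to the main cassette, transcribes the TAOK2-targeting guide fused to the S. pyogenes gRNA scaffold. The guide was inserted by BsmBI restriction cloning, and "#2" in the name suggests it is one of several guides against this gene. A human UbC promoter drives an N-terminally 3xFLAG-tagged Cas9. The annotation tool labels this simply as Cas9, but the plasmid name indicates the catalytically dead form. It is followed by a fragment of ZIM3, corresponding to the KRAB repressor domain, and then by puromycin N-acetyltransferase for selecting transduced mammalian cells. The element linking the repressor fusion to PuroR is not annotated. Two loxP sites flank the region from the guide cassette through PuroR, which should allow Cre-mediated excision of the integrated payload. The guide directs the dCas9-ZIM3-KRAB repressor to the TAOK2 locus to repress its transcription, and the associated study examines TAOK2 as a modulator of Hippo signalling.
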