Features (pLannotate 1.2.2; 38 found; start..end, strand, type, name):
      1..66      +  CDS            3xFLAG: three tandem FLAG® epitope tags, followed by an enterokinase cleavage site
    103..4206    +  CDS            Cas9: Cas9 (Csn1) endonuclease from the Streptococcus pyogenes Type II CRISPR/Cas system generates RNA-guided double strand breaks in DNA
   4282..4590    +  CDS            ZIM3 (fragment): ZIM3_HUMAN - Also known as ZNF657. Experimental evidence at protein level: Swiss-Prot protein existence level 1. May be involved in transcriptional regulation. From Homo sapiens (Human).
   4642..5241    +  CDS            PuroR (fragment): puromycin N-acetyltransferase; pac from Streptomyces; confers resistance to puromycin
   5295..5328    +  protein_bind   loxP: Cre-mediated recombination occurs in the 8-bp core sequence (GCATACAT). Cre recombinase
   5329..5353    +  misc_feature   MCS (fragment): pBluescript multiple cloning site
   5353..5941    +  misc_feature   WPRE: woodchuck hepatitis virus posttranscriptional regulatory element
   5878..6459    +  CDS            nef (fragment): NEF_HV1H2 - Experimental evidence at protein level: Swiss-Prot protein existence level 1. Extracellular Nef protein targets CD4(+) T-lymphocytes for apoptosis by interacting with CXCR4 surface receptors. From Human immunodeficiency virus type 1 group M subtype B (isolate HXB2) (HIV-1).
   6466..6646    +  LTR            5' LTR (truncated): truncated 5' long terminal repeat (LTR) from HIV-1
   6678..6902    +  polyA_signal   bGH poly(A) signal: bovine growth hormone polyadenylation signal
   6906..6927    +  promoter       SV40 promoter (fragment): SV40 enhancer and early promoter
   6948..7376    +  rep_origin     f1 ori (sequence partly withheld): f1 bacteriophage origin of replication; arrow indicates direction of (+) strand synthesis
   7390..7719    +  promoter       SV40 promoter: SV40 enhancer and early promoter
   7767..7814    +  promoter       EM7 promoter: synthetic bacterial promoter&nbsp
   7833..8207    +  CDS            BleoR: antibiotic-binding protein; Sh ble from Streptoalloteichus hindustanus; confers resistance to bleomycin, phleomycin, and Zeocin™
   8217..8342    +  CDS            ble (fragment): BLE_KLEPN - Experimental evidence at protein level: Swiss-Prot protein existence level 1. Binding protein with a strong affinity to the bleomycin family of antibiotics. Binds to CL990; an antimitotic-antibiotic compound. From Klebsiella pneumoniae.
   8337..8458    +  polyA_signal   SV40 poly(A) signal: SV40 polyadenylation signal
   8529..8551    -  protein_bind   lac operator (fragment): The lac repressor binds to the lac operator to inhibit transcription in E. coli. This inhibition can be relieved by adding lactose or isopropyl-β-D-thiogalactopyranoside (IPTG). lac repressor encoded by lacI
   8555..8585    -  promoter       lac promoter: promoter for the E. coli lac operon
   8600..8621    -  protein_bind   CAP binding site: CAP binding activates transcription in the presence of cAMP. E. coli catabolite activator protein
   8634..8726    -  CDS            lacI (fragment): lac repressor; lacI; The lac repressor binds to the lac operator to inhibit transcription in E. coli. This inhibition can be relieved by adding lactose or isopropyl-β-D-thiogalactopyranoside (IPTG).
   8909..9497    -  rep_origin     ori: high-copy-number ColE1/pMB1/pBR322/pUC origin of replication
   9668..10528   -  CDS            AmpR: β-lactamase; bla; confers resistance to ampicillin, carbenicillin, and related antibiotics
  10529..10633   -  promoter       AmpR promoter: bla
  10692..10744   -  misc_feature   bom (fragment): basis of mobility region from pBR322
  10899..11278   +  enhancer       CMV enhancer: human cytomegalovirus immediate early enhancer
  11279..11478   +  promoter       CMV promoter: human cytomegalovirus (CMV) immediate early promoter
  11496..11676   +  LTR            5' LTR (truncated): truncated 5' long terminal repeat (LTR) from HIV-1
  11723..11848   +  misc_feature   HIV-1 Ψ: packaging signal of human immunodeficiency virus type 1
  11832..12195   +  CDS            HIV-1 gag (fragment): gag protein from human immunodeficiency virus 1; gag
  12341..12574   +  misc_feature   RRE: The Rev response element (RRE) of HIV-1 allows for Rev-dependent mRNA export from the nucleus to the cytoplasm.
  12951..13051   +  CDS            Rev (fragment): human immunodeficiency virus 1 (HIV-1) Rev protein; rev; enhances nuclear export of unspliced and incompletely spliced viral mRNAs
  13101..13218   +  misc_feature   cPPT/CTS: central polypurine tract and central termination sequence of HIV-1
  13262..13295   +  protein_bind   loxP: Cre-mediated recombination occurs in the 8-bp core sequence (GCATACAT). Cre recombinase
  13306..13381   -  misc_RNA       gRNA scaffold: guide RNA scaffold for the Streptococcus pyogenes CRISPR/Cas9 system
  13410..13650   -  promoter       U6 promoter: RNA polymerase III promoter for human U6 snRNA
  13683..14894   +  promoter       UbC promoter: human ubiquitin C promoter
  14905..14923   -  misc_feature   MCS (fragment): pUC18/19 multiple cloning site
>Addgene plasmid #172984 | pLV_dCas9-ZIM3-KRAB_sgTAOK2i_#2 | addgene full sequence | sequence record 340535 | Addgene NGS Result
GACTACAAAGACCATGACGGTGATTATAAAGATCATGACATCGATTACAAGGATGACGATGACAAGATGG
CCCCCAAGAAGAAGAGGAAGGTGGGCCGCGGAATGGACAAGAAGTACTCCATTGGGCTCGCCATCGGCAC
AAACAGCGTCGGCTGGGCCGTCATTACGGACGAGTACAAGGTGCCGAGCAAAAAATTCAAAGTTCTGGGC
AATACCGATCGCCACAGCATAAAGAAGAACCTCATTGGCGCCCTCCTGTTCGACTCCGGGGAAACCGCCG
AAGCCACGCGGCTCAAAAGAACAGCACGGCGCAGATATACCCGCAGAAAGAATCGGATCTGCTACCTGCA
GGAGATCTTTAGTAATGAGATGGCTAAGGTGGATGACTCTTTCTTCCATAGGCTGGAGGAGTCCTTTTTG
GTGGAGGAGGATAAAAAGCACGAGCGCCACCCAATCTTTGGCAATATCGTGGACGAGGTGGCGTACCATG
AAAAGTACCCAACCATATATCATCTGAGGAAGAAGCTTGTAGACAGTACTGATAAGGCTGACTTGCGGTT
GATCTATCTCGCGCTGGCGCATATGATCAAATTTCGGGGACACTTCCTCATCGAGGGGGACCTGAACCCA
GACAACAGCGATGTCGACAAACTCTTTATCCAACTGGTTCAGACTTACAATCAGCTTTTCGAAGAGAACC
CGATCAACGCATCCGGAGTTGACGCCAAAGCAATCCTGAGCGCTAGGCTGTCCAAATCCCGGCGGCTCGA
AAACCTCATCGCACAGCTCCCTGGGGAGAAGAAGAACGGCCTGTTTGGTAATCTTATCGCCCTGTCACTC
GGGCTGACCCCCAACTTTAAATCTAACTTCGACCTGGCCGAAGATGCCAAGCTTCAACTGAGCAAAGACA
CCTACGATGATGATCTCGACAATCTGCTGGCCCAGATCGGCGACCAGTACGCAGACCTTTTTTTGGCGGC
AAAGAACCTGTCAGACGCCATTCTGCTGAGTGATATTCTGCGAGTGAACACGGAGATCACCAAAGCTCCG
CTGAGCGCTAGTATGATCAAGCGCTATGATGAGCACCACCAAGACTTGACTTTGCTGAAGGCCCTTGTCA
GACAGCAACTGCCTGAGAAGTACAAGGAAATTTTCTTCGATCAGTCTAAAAATGGCTACGCCGGATACAT
TGACGGCGGAGCAAGCCAGGAGGAATTTTACAAATTTATTAAGCCCATCTTGGAAAAAATGGACGGCACC
GAGGAGCTGCTGGTAAAGCTTAACAGAGAAGATCTGTTGCGCAAACAGCGCACTTTCGACAATGGAAGCA
TCCCCCACCAGATTCACCTGGGCGAACTGCACGCTATCCTCAGGCGGCAAGAGGATTTCTACCCCTTTTT
GAAAGATAACAGGGAAAAGATTGAGAAAATCCTCACATTTCGGATACCCTACTATGTAGGCCCCCTCGCC
CGGGGAAATTCCAGATTCGCGTGGATGACTCGCAAATCAGAAGAGACCATCACTCCCTGGAACTTCGAGG
AAGTCGTGGATAAGGGGGCCTCTGCCCAGTCCTTCATCGAAAGGATGACTAACTTTGATAAAAATCTGCC
TAACGAAAAGGTGCTTCCTAAACACTCTCTGCTGTACGAGTACTTCACAGTTTATAACGAGCTCACCAAG
GTCAAATACGTCACAGAAGGGATGAGAAAGCCAGCATTCCTGTCTGGAGAGCAGAAGAAAGCTATCGTGG
ACCTCCTCTTCAAGACGAACCGGAAAGTTACCGTGAAACAGCTCAAAGAAGACTATTTCAAAAAGATTGA
ATGTTTCGACTCTGTTGAAATCAGCGGAGTGGAGGATCGCTTCAACGCATCCCTGGGAACGTATCACGAT
CTCCTGAAAATCATTAAAGACAAGGACTTCCTGGACAATGAGGAGAACGAGGACATTCTTGAGGACATTG
TCCTCACCCTTACGTTGTTTGAAGATAGGGAGATGATTGAAGAACGCTTGAAAACTTACGCTCATCTCTT
CGACGACAAAGTCATGAAACAGCTCAAGAGGCGCCGATATACAGGATGGGGGCGGCTGTCAAGAAAACTG
ATCAATGGGATCCGAGACAAGCAGAGTGGAAAGACAATCCTGGATTTTCTTAAGTCCGATGGATTTGCCA
ACCGGAACTTCATGCAGTTGATCCATGATGACTCTCTCACCTTTAAGGAGGACATCCAGAAAGCACAAGT
TTCTGGCCAGGGGGACAGTCTTCACGAGCACATCGCTAATCTTGCAGGTAGCCCAGCTATCAAAAAGGGA
ATACTGCAGACCGTTAAGGTCGTGGATGAACTCGTCAAAGTAATGGGAAGGCATAAGCCCGAGAATATCG
TTATCGAGATGGCCCGAGAGAACCAAACTACCCAGAAGGGACAGAAGAACAGTAGGGAAAGGATGAAGAG
GATTGAAGAGGGTATAAAAGAACTGGGGTCCCAAATCCTTAAGGAACACCCAGTTGAAAACACCCAGCTT
CAGAATGAGAAGCTCTACCTGTACTACCTGCAGAACGGCAGGGACATGTACGTGGATCAGGAACTGGACA
TCAATCGGCTCTCCGACTACGACGTGGATGCCATCGTGCCCCAGTCTTTTCTCAAAGATGATTCTATTGA
TAATAAAGTGTTGACAAGATCCGATAAAAATAGAGGGAAGAGTGATAACGTCCCCTCAGAAGAAGTTGTC
AAGAAAATGAAAAATTATTGGCGGCAGCTGCTGAACGCCAAACTGATCACACAACGGAAGTTCGATAATC
TGACTAAGGCTGAACGAGGTGGCCTGTCTGAGTTGGATAAAGCCGGCTTCATCAAAAGGCAGCTTGTTGA
GACACGCCAGATCACCAAGCACGTGGCCCAAATTCTCGATTCACGCATGAACACCAAGTACGATGAAAAT
GACAAACTGATTCGAGAGGTGAAAGTTATTACTCTGAAGTCTAAGCTGGTCTCAGATTTCAGAAAGGACT
TTCAGTTTTATAAGGTGAGAGAGATCAACAATTACCACCATGCGCATGATGCCTACCTGAATGCAGTGGT
AGGCACTGCACTTATCAAAAAATATCCCAAGCTTGAATCTGAATTTGTTTACGGAGACTATAAAGTGTAC
GATGTTAGGAAAATGATCGCAAAGTCTGAGCAGGAAATAGGCAAGGCCACCGCTAAGTACTTCTTTTACA
GCAATATTATGAATTTTTTCAAGACCGAGATTACACTGGCCAATGGAGAGATTCGGAAGCGACCACTTAT
CGAAACAAACGGAGAAACAGGAGAAATCGTGTGGGACAAGGGTAGGGATTTCGCGACAGTCCGGAAGGTC
CTGTCCATGCCGCAGGTGAACATCGTTAAAAAGACCGAAGTACAGACCGGAGGCTTCTCCAAGGAAAGTA
TCCTCCCGAAAAGGAACAGCGACAAGCTGATCGCACGCAAAAAAGATTGGGACCCCAAGAAATACGGCGG
ATTCGATTCTCCTACAGTCGCTTACAGTGTACTGGTTGTGGCCAAAGTGGAGAAAGGGAAGTCTAAAAAA
CTCAAAAGCGTCAAGGAACTGCTGGGCATCACAATCATGGAGCGATCAAGCTTCGAAAAAAACCCCATCG
ACTTTCTCGAGGCGAAAGGATATAAAGAGGTCAAAAAAGACCTCATCATTAAGCTTCCCAAGTACTCTCT
CTTTGAGCTTGAAAACGGCCGGAAACGAATGCTCGCTAGTGCGGGCGAGCTGCAGAAAGGTAACGAGCTG
GCACTGCCCTCTAAATACGTTAATTTCTTGTATCTGGCCAGCCACTATGAAAAGCTCAAAGGGTCTCCCG
AAGATAATGAGCAGAAGCAGCTGTTCGTGGAACAACACAAACACTACCTTGATGAGATCATCGAGCAAAT
AAGCGAATTCTCCAAAAGAGTGATCCTCGCCGACGCTAACCTCGATAAGGTGCTTTCTGCTTACAATAAG
CACAGGGATAAGCCCATCAGGGAGCAGGCAGAAAACATTATCCACTTGTTTACTCTGACCAACTTGGGCG
CGCCTGCAGCCTTCAAGTACTTCGACACCACCATAGACAGAAAGCGGTACACCTCTACAAAGGAGGTCCT
GGACGCCACACTGATTCATCAGTCAATTACGGGGCTCTATGAAACAAGAATCGACCTCTCTCAGCTCGGT
GGAGACAGCAGGGCTGACCCCAAGAAGAAGAGGAAGGTGGCTAGCCCTAAGAAAAAGCGGAAAGTGGTTA
ACGGAGGCGGAATGAACAATTCCCAGGGAAGAGTGACCTTCGAGGATGTCACTGTGAACTTCACCCAGGG
GGAGTGGCAGCGGCTGAATCCCGAACAGAGAAACTTGTACAGGGATGTGATGCTGGAGAATTACAGCAAC
CTTGTCTCTGTGGGACAAGGGGAAACCACCAAACCCGATGTGATCTTGAGGTTGGAACAAGGAAAGGAGC
CATGGTTGGAGGAAGAGGAAGTGCTGGGAAGTGGCCGTGCAGAAAAAAATGGGGACATTGGAGGGCAGAT
TTGGAAGCCAAAGGATGTGAAAGAGAGTCTCGCTAGCGAGGGCAGAGGAAGTCTTCTAACATGCGGTGAC
GTGGAGGAGAATCCCGGCCCTATGACCGAGTACAAGCCCACGGTGCGCCTCGCCACCCGCGACGACGTCC
CCAGGGCCGTACGCACCCTCGCCGCCGCGTTCGCCGACTACCCCGCCACGCGCCACACCGTCGATCCGGA
CCGCCACATCGAGCGGGTCACCGAGCTGCAAGAACTCTTCCTCACGCGCGTCGGGCTCGACATCGGCAAG
GTGTGGGTCGCGGACGACGGCGCCGCGGTGGCGGTCTGGACCACGCCGGAGAGCGTCGAAGCGGGGGCGG
TGTTCGCCGAGATCGGCCCGCGCATGGCCGAGTTGAGCGGTTCCCGGCTGGCCGCGCAGCAACAGATGGA
AGGCCTCCTGGCGCCGCACCGGCCCAAGGAGCCCGCGTGGTTCCTGGCCACCGTCGGCGTGTCGCCCGAC
CACCAGGGCAAGGGTCTGGGCAGCGCCGTCGTGCTCCCCGGAGTGGAGGCGGCCGAGCGCGCCGGGGTGC
CCGCCTTCCTGGAGACCTCCGCGCCCCGCAACCTCCCCTTCTACGAGCGGCTCGGCTTCACCGTCACCGC
CGACGTCGAGGTGCCCGAAGGACCGCGCACCTGGTGCATGACCCGCAAGCCCGGTGCCTGACCAGCACAC
TGGCGGCCGTTACTAGCTTCTGCAGCACGACCGGTTGATAATAGATAACTTCGTATAGCATACATTATAC
GAAGTTATGAATTCGATATCAAGCTTATCGATAATCAACCTCTGGATTACAAAATTTGTGAAAGATTGAC
TGGTATTCTTAACTATGTTGCTCCTTTTACGCTATGTGGATACGCTGCTTTAATGCCTTTGTATCATGCT
ATTGCTTCCCGTATGGCTTTCATTTTCTCCTCCTTGTATAAATCCTGGTTGCTGTCTCTTTATGAGGAGT
TGTGGCCCGTTGTCAGGCAACGTGGCGTGGTGTGCACTGTGTTTGCTGACGCAACCCCCACTGGTTGGGG
CATTGCCACCACCTGTCAGCTCCTTTCCGGGACTTTCGCTTTCCCCCTCCCTATTGCCACGGCGGAACTC
ATCGCCGCCTGCCTTGCCCGCTGCTGGACAGGGGCTCGGCTGTTGGGCACTGACAATTCCGTGGTGTTGT
CGGGGAAATCATCGTCCTTTCCTTGGCTGCTCGCCTGTGTTGCCACCTGGATTCTGCGCGGGACGTCCTT
CTGCTACGTCCCTTCGGCCCTCAATCCAGCGGACCTTCCTTCCCGCGGCCTGCTGCCGGCTCTGCGGCCT
CTTCCGCGTCTTCGCCTTCGCCCTCAGACGAGTCGGATCTCCCTTTGGGCCGCCTCCCCGCATCGATACC
GTCGACCTCGAGACCTAGAAAAACATGGAGCAATCACAAGTAGCAATACAGCAGCTACCAATGCTGATTG
TGCCTGGCTAGAAGCACAAGAGGAGGAGGAGGTGGGTTTTCCAGTCACACCTCAGGTACCTTTAAGACCA
ATGACTTACAAGGCAGCTGTAGATCTTAGCCACTTTTTAAAAGAAAAGGGGGGACTGGAAGGGCTAATTC
ACTCCCAACGAAGACAAGATATCCTTGATCTGTGGATCTACCACACACAAGGCTACTTCCCTGATTGGCA
GAACTACACACCAGGGCCAGGGATCAGATATCCACTGACCTTTGGATGGTGCTACAAGCTAGTACCAGTT
GAGCAAGAGAAGGTAGAAGAAGCCAATGAAGGAGAGAACACCCGCTTGTTACACCCTGTGAGCCTGCATG
GGATGGATGACCCGGAGAGAGAAGTATTAGAGTGGAGGTTTGACAGCCGCCTAGCATTTCATCACATGGC
CCGAGAGCTGCATCCGGACTGTACTGGGTCTCTCTGGTTAGACCAGATCTGAGCCTGGGAGCTCTCTGGC
TAACTAGGGAACCCACTGCTTAAGCCTCAATAAAGCTTGCCTTGAGTGCTTCAAGTAGTGTGTGCCCGTC
TGTTGTGTGACTCTGGTAACTAGAGATCCCTCAGACCCTTTTAGTCAGTGTGGAAAATCTCTAGCAGGGC
CCGTTTAAACCCGCTGATCAGCCTCGACTGTGCCTTCTAGTTGCCAGCCATCTGTTGTTTGCCCCTCCCC
CGTGCCTTCCTTGACCCTGGAAGGTGCCACTCCCACTGTCCTTTCCTAATAAAATGAGGAAATTGCATCG
CATTGTCTGAGTAGGTGTCATTCTATTCTGGGGGGTGGGGTGGGGCAGGACAGCAAGGGGGAGGATTGGG
AAGACAATAGCAGGCATGCTGGGGATGCGGTGGGCTCTATGGCTTCTGAGGCGGAAAGAACCAGCTGGGG
CTCTAGGGGGTATCCCC
[124 nt withheld, positions 6948-7071]
C
[91 nt withheld, positions 7073-7163]
A
[49 nt withheld, positions 7165-7213]
CCTTTGACGTTGGAGTCCACGTTCTTT
[37 nt withheld, positions 7241-7277]
ACCCTATCTCGGTCTATTCTTTTGATTTATAAGGGATTTTGCCGATTTCGGCCTATTGGTTAAAAAATGA
GCTGATTTAACAAAAATTTAACGCGAATTAATTCTGTGGAATGTGTGTCAGTTAGGGTGTGGAAAGTCCC
CAGGCTCCCCAGCAGGCAGAAGTATGCAAAGCATGCATCTCAATTAGTCAGCAACCAGGTGTGGAAAGTC
CCCAGGCTCCCCAGCAGGCAGAAGTATGCAAAGCATGCATCTCAATTAGTCAGCAACCATAGTCCCGCCC
CTAACTCCGCCCATCCCGCCCCTAACTCCGCCCAGTTCCGCCCATTCTCCGCCCCATGGCTGACTAATTT
TTTTTATTTATGCAGAGGCCGAGGCCGCCTCTGCCTCTGAGCTATTCCAGAAGTAGTGAGGAGGCTTTTT
TGGAGGCCTAGGCTTTTGCAAAAAGCTCCCGGGAGCTTGTATATCCATTTTCGGATCTGATCAGCACGTG
TTGACAATTAATCATCGGCATAGTATATCGGCATAGTATAATACGACAAGGTGAGGAACTAAACCATGGC
CAAGTTGACCAGTGCCGTTCCGGTGCTCACCGCGCGCGACGTCGCCGGAGCGGTCGAGTTCTGGACCGAC
CGGCTCGGGTTCTCCCGGGACTTCGTGGAGGACGACTTCGCCGGTGTGGTCCGGGACGACGTGACCCTGT
TCATCAGCGCGGTCCAGGACCAGGTGGTGCCGGACAACACCCTGGCCTGGGTGTGGGTGCGCGGCCTGGA
CGAGCTGTACGCCGAGTGGTCGGAGGTCGTGTCCACGAACTTCCGGGACGCCTCCGGGCCGGCCATGACC
GAGATCGGCGAGCAGCCGTGGGGGCGGGAGTTCGCCCTGCGCGACCCGGCCGGCAACTGCGTGCACTTCG
TGGCCGAGGAGCAGGACTGACACGTGCTACGAGATTTCGATTCCACCGCCGCCTTCTATGAAAGGTTGGG
CTTCGGAATCGTTTTCCGGGACGCCGGCTGGATGATCCTCCAGCGCGGGGATCTCATGCTGGAGTTCTTC
GCCCACCCCAACTTGTTTATTGCAGCTTATAATGGTTACAAATAAAGCAATAGCATCACAAATTTCACAA
ATAAAGCATTTTTTTCACTGCATTCTAGTTGTGGTTTGTCCAAACTCATCAATGTATCTTATCATGTCTG
TATACCGTCGACCTCTAGCTAGAGCTTGGCGTAATCATGGTCATAGCTGTTTCCTGTGTGAAATTGTTAT
CCGCTCACAATTCCACACAACATACGAGCCGGAAGCATAAAGTGTAAAGCCTGGGGTGCCTAATGAGTGA
GCTAACTCACATTAATTGCGTTGCGCTCACTGCCCGCTTTCCAGTCGGGAAACCTGTCGTGCCAGCTGCA
TTAATGAATCGGCCAACGCGCGGGGAGAGGCGGTTTGCGTATTGGGCGCTCTTCCGCTTCCTCGCTCACT
GACTCGCTGCGCTCGGTCGTTCGGCTGCGGCGAGCGGTATCAGCTCACTCAAAGGCGGTAATACGGTTAT
CCACAGAATCAGGGGATAACGCAGGAAAGAACATGTGAGCAAAAGGCCAGCAAAAGGCCAGGAACCGTAA
AAAGGCCGCGTTGCTGGCGTTTTTCCATAGGCTCCGCCCCCCTGACGAGCATCACAAAAATCGACGCTCA
AGTCAGAGGTGGCGAAACCCGACAGGACTATAAAGATACCAGGCGTTTCCCCCTGGAAGCTCCCTCGTGC
GCTCTCCTGTTCCGACCCTGCCGCTTACCGGATACCTGTCCGCCTTTCTCCCTTCGGGAAGCGTGGCGCT
TTCTCATAGCTCACGCTGTAGGTATCTCAGTTCGGTGTAGGTCGTTCGCTCCAAGCTGGGCTGTGTGCAC
GAACCCCCCGTTCAGCCCGACCGCTGCGCCTTATCCGGTAACTATCGTCTTGAGTCCAACCCGGTAAGAC
ACGACTTATCGCCACTGGCAGCAGCCACTGGTAACAGGATTAGCAGAGCGAGGTATGTAGGCGGTGCTAC
AGAGTTCTTGAAGTGGTGGCCTAACTACGGCTACACTAGAAGAACAGTATTTGGTATCTGCGCTCTGCTG
AAGCCAGTTACCTTCGGAAAAAGAGTTGGTAGCTCTTGATCCGGCAAACAAACCACCGCTGGTAGCGGTG
GTTTTTTTGTTTGCAAGCAGCAGATTACGCGCAGAAAAAAAGGATCTCAAGAAGATCCTTTGATCTTTTC
TACGGGGTCTGACGCTCAGTGGAACGAAAACTCACGTTAAGGGATTTTGGTCATGAGATTATCAAAAAGG
ATCTTCACCTAGATCCTTTTAAATTAAAAATGAAGTTTTAAATCAATCTAAAGTATATATGAGTAAACTT
GGTCTGACAGTTACCAATGCTTAATCAGTGAGGCACCTATCTCAGCGATCTGTCTATTTCGTTCATCCAT
AGTTGCCTGACTCCCCGTCGTGTAGATAACTACGATACGGGAGGGCTTACCATCTGGCCCCAGTGCTGCA
ATGATACCGCGAGACCCACGCTCACCGGCTCCAGATTTATCAGCAATAAACCAGCCAGCCGGAAGGGCCG
AGCGCAGAAGTGGTCCTGCAACTTTATCCGCCTCCATCCAGTCTATTAATTGTTGCCGGGAAGCTAGAGT
AAGTAGTTCGCCAGTTAATAGTTTGCGCAACGTTGTTGCCATTGCTACAGGCATCGTGGTGTCACGCTCG
TCGTTTGGTATGGCTTCATTCAGCTCCGGTTCCCAACGATCAAGGCGAGTTACATGATCCCCCATGTTGT
GCAAAAAAGCGGTTAGCTCCTTCGGTCCTCCGATCGTTGTCAGAAGTAAGTTGGCCGCAGTGTTATCACT
CATGGTTATGGCAGCACTGCATAATTCTCTTACTGTCATGCCATCCGTAAGATGCTTTTCTGTGACTGGT
GAGTACTCAACCAAGTCATTCTGAGAATAGTGTATGCGGCGACCGAGTTGCTCTTGCCCGGCGTCAATAC
GGGATAATACCGCGCCACATAGCAGAACTTTAAAAGTGCTCATCATTGGAAAACGTTCTTCGGGGCGAAA
ACTCTCAAGGATCTTACCGCTGTTGAGATCCAGTTCGATGTAACCCACTCGTGCACCCAACTGATCTTCA
GCATCTTTTACTTTCACCAGCGTTTCTGGGTGAGCAAAAACAGGAAGGCAAAATGCCGCAAAAAAGGGAA
TAAGGGCGACACGGAAATGTTGAATACTCATACTCTTCCTTTTTCAATATTATTGAAGCATTTATCAGGG
TTATTGTCTCATGAGCGGATACATATTTGAATGTATTTAGAAAAATAAACAAATAGGGGTTCCGCGCACA
TTTCCCCGAAAAGTGCCACCTGACGTCGACGGATCGGGAGATCTCCCGATCCCCTATGGTGCACTCTCAG
TACAATCTGCTCTGATGCCGCATAGTTAAGCCAGTATCTGCTCCCTGCTTGTGTGTTGGAGGTCGCTGAG
TAGTGCGCGAGCAAAATTTAAGCTACAACAAGGCAAGGCTTGACCGACAATTGCATGAAGAATCTGCTTA
GGGTTAGGCGTTTTGCGCTGCTTCGCGATGTACGGGCCAGATATACGCGTTGACATTGATTATTGACTAG
TTATTAATAGTAATCAATTACGGGGTCATTAGTTCATAGCCCATATATGGAGTTCCGCGTTACATAACTT
ACGGTAAATGGCCCGCCTGGCTGACCGCCCAACGACCCCCGCCCATTGACGTCAATAATGACGTATGTTC
CCATAGTAACGCCAATAGGGACTTTCCATTGACGTCAATGGGTGGAGTATTTACGGTAAACTGCCCACTT
GGCAGTACATCAAGTGTATCATATGCCAAGTACGCCCCCTATTGACGTCAATGACGGTAAATGGCCCGCC
TGGCATTATGCCCAGTACATGACCTTATGGGACTTTCCTACTTGGCAGTACATCTACGTATTAGTCATCG
CTATTACCATGGTGATGCGGTTTTGGCAGTACATCAATGGGCGTGGATAGCGGTTTGACTCACGGGGATT
TCCAAGTCTCCACCCCATTGACGTCAATGGGAGTTTGTTTTGGCACCAAAATCAACGGGACTTTCCAAAA
TGTCGTAACAACTCCGCCCCATTGACGCAAATGGGCGGTAGGCGTGTACGGTGGGAGGTCTATATAAGCA
GCGCGTTTTGCCTGTACTGGGTCTCTCTGGTTAGACCAGATCTGAGCCTGGGAGCTCTCTGGCTAACTAG
GGAACCCACTGCTTAAGCCTCAATAAAGCTTGCCTTGAGTGCTTCAAGTAGTGTGTGCCCGTCTGTTGTG
TGACTCTGGTAACTAGAGATCCCTCAGACCCTTTTAGTCAGTGTGGAAAATCTCTAGCAGTGGCGCCCGA
ACAGGGACTTGAAAGCGAAAGGGAAACCAGAGGAGCTCTCTCGACGCAGGACTCGGCTTGCTGAAGCGCG
CACGGCAAGAGGCGAGGGGCGGCGACTGGTGAGTACGCCAAAAATTTTGACTAGCGGAGGCTAGAAGGAG
AGAGATGGGTGCGAGAGCGTCAGTATTAAGCGGGGGAGAATTAGATCGCGATGGGAAAAAATTCGGTTAA
GGCCAGGGGGAAAGAAAAAATATAAATTAAAACATATAGTATGGGCAAGCAGGGAGCTAGAACGATTCGC
AGTTAATCCTGGCCTGTTAGAAACATCAGAAGGCTGTAGACAAATACTGGGACAGCTACAACCATCCCTT
CAGACAGGATCAGAAGAACTTAGATCATTATATAATACAGTAGCAACCCTCTATTGTGTGCATCAAAGGA
TAGAGATAAAAGACACCAAGGAAGCTTTAGACAAGATAGAGGAAGAGCAAAACAAAAGTAAGACCACCGC
ACAGCAAGCGGCCGCTGATCTTCAGACCTGGAGGAGGAGATATGAGGGACAATTGGAGAAGTGAATTATA
TAAATATAAAGTAGTAAAAATTGAACCATTAGGAGTAGCACCCACCAAGGCAAAGAGAAGAGTGGTGCAG
AGAGAAAAAAGAGCAGTGGGAATAGGAGCTTTGTTCCTTGGGTTCTTGGGAGCAGCAGGAAGCACTATGG
GCGCAGCGTCAATGACGCTGACGGTACAGGCCAGACAATTATTGTCTGGTATAGTGCAGCAGCAGAACAA
TTTGCTGAGGGCTATTGAGGCGCAACAGCATCTGTTGCAACTCACAGTCTGGGGCATCAAGCAGCTCCAG
GCAAGAATCCTGGCTGTGGAAAGATACCTAAAGGATCAACAGCTCCTGGGGATTTGGGGTTGCTCTGGAA
AACTCATTTGCACCACTGCTGTGCCTTGGAATGCTAGTTGGAGTAATAAATCTCTGGAACAGATTTGGAA
TCACACGACCTGGATGGAGTGGGACAGAGAAATTAACAATTACACAAGCTTAATACACTCCTTAATTGAA
GAATCGCAAAACCAGCAAGAAAAGAATGAACAAGAATTATTGGAATTAGATAAATGGGCAAGTTTGTGGA
ATTGGTTTAACATAACAAATTGGCTGTGGTATATAAAATTATTCATAATGATAGTAGGAGGCTTGGTAGG
TTTAAGAATAGTTTTTGCTGTACTTTCTATAGTGAATAGAGTTAGGCAGGGATATTCACCATTATCGTTT
CAGACCCACCTCCCAACCCCGAGGGGACCCGACAGGCCCGAAGGAATAGAAGAAGAAGGTGGAGAGAGAG
ACAGAGACAGATCCATTCGATTAGTGAACGGATCGGCACTGCGTGCGCCAATTCTGCAGACAAATGGCAG
TATTCATCCACAATTTTAAAAGAAAAGGGGGGATTGGGGGGTACAGTGCAGGGGAAAGAATAGTAGACAT
AATAGCAACAGACATACAAACTAAAGAATTACAAAAACAAATTACAAAAATTCAAAATTTTCGGGTTTAT
TACAGGGACAGCAGAGATCCAGTTTGGTTAATTAATAACTTCGTATAGCATACATTATACGAAGTTATTA
AAAAAAAAGCACCGACTCGGTGCCACTTTTTCAAGTTGATAACGGACTAGCCTTATTTTAACTTGCTATT
TCTAGCTCTAAAACCGGTCTCGTCCCGGTCTCCCGGTGTTTCGTCCTTTCCACAAGATATATAAAGCCAA
GAAATCGAAATACTTTCAAGTTACGGTAAGCATATGATAGTCCATTTTAAAACATAATTTTAAAACTGCA
AACTACCCAAGAAATTATTACTTTCTACGTCACGTATTTTGTACTAATATCTTTGTGTTTACAGTCAAAT
TAATTCCAATTATCTCTCTAACAGCCTTGTATCGTATATGCAAATATGAAGGAATCATGGGAAATAGGCC
CTCTTAATTAATTAACCCGTGTCGGCTCCAGATCTGGCCTCCGCGCCGGGTTTTGGCGCCTCCCGCGGGC
GCCCCCCTCCTCACGGCGAGCGCTGCCACGTCAGACGAAGGGCGCAGCGAGCGTCCTGATCCTTCCGCCC
GGACGCTCAGGACAGCGGCCCGCTGCTCATAAGACTCGGCCTTAGAACCCCAGTATCAGCAGAAGGACAT
TTTAGGACGGGACTTGGGTGACTCTAGGGCACTGGTTTTCTTTCCAGAGAGCGGAACAGGCGAGGAAAAG
TAGTCCCTTCTCGGCGATTCTGCGGAGGGATCTCCGTGGGGCGGTGAACGCCGATGATTATATAAGGACG
CGCCGGGTGTGGCACAGCTAGTTCCGTCGCAGCCGGGATTTGGGTCGCGGTTCTTGTTTGTGGATCGCTG
TGATCGTCACTTGGTGAGTAGCGGGCTGCTGGGCTGGCCGGGGCTTTCGTGGCCGCCGGGCCGCTCGGTG
GGACGGAAGCGTGTGGAGAGACCGCCAAGGGCTGTAGTCTGGGTCCGCGAGCAAGGTTGCCCTGAACTGG
GGGTTGGGGGGAGCGCAGCAAAATGGCGGCTGTTCCCGAGTCTTGAATGGAAGACGCTTGTGAGGCGGGC
TGTGAGGTCGTTGAAACAAGGTGGGGGGCATGGTGGGCGGCAAGAACCCAAGGTCTTGAGGCCTTCGCTA
ATGCGGGAAAGCTCTTATTCGGGTGAGATGGGCTGGGGCACCATCTGGGGACCCTGACGTGAAGTTTGTC
ACTGACTGGAGAACTCGGTTTGTCGTCTGTTGCGGGGGCGGCAGTTATGGCGGTGCCGTTGGGCAGTGCA
CCCGTACCTTTGGGAGCGCGCGCCCTCGTCGTGTCGTGACGTCACCCGTTCTGTTGGCTTATAATGCAGG
GTGGGGCCACCTGCCGGTAGGTGTGCGGTAGGCTTTTCTCCGTCGCAGGACGCAGGGTTCGGGCCTAGGG
TAGGCTCTCCTGAATCGACAGGCGCCGGACCTCTGGTGAGGGGAGGGATAAGTGAGGCGTCAGTTTCTTT
GGTCGGTTTTATGTACCTATCTTCTTAAGTAGCTGAAGCTCCGGTTTTGAACTATGCGCTCGGGGTTGGC
GAGTGTGTTTTGTGAAGTTTTTTAGGCACCTTTTGAAATGTAATCATTTGGGTCAATATGTAATTTTCAG
TGTTAGACTAGTAAATTGTCCGCTAAATTCTGGCCGTTTTTGGCTTTTTTGTTAGACGAAGCTTGGGCTG
CAGGTCGACTCTAGAGCCACCATG
